Addgene plasmid #18828: TRPML2-HA
Depositing lab: Craig Montell. Depositing organization: Johns Hopkins University and School of Medicine. Publication: Lysosomal localization of TRPML3 depends on TRPML2 and the mucolipidosis-associated protein TRPML1. Venkatachalam K, Hofmann T, Montell C. J Biol Chem. 2006 Jun 23. 281(25):17517-27. 10.1074/jbc.M600807200 PubMed 16606612.
Backbone
  Vector backbone: pcDNA3.1
  Backbone size w/o insert (bp): 5500
  Vector type: Mammalian Expression
Growth in bacteria
  Bacterial resistance: Ampicillin, 100 μg/mL
  Growth temperature: 37°C
  Growth strain: DH5alpha
  Copy number: High Copy
Gene/Insert
  Gene/Insert name: TRPML2 (alt name: Mucolipin-2)
  Species: M. musculus (mouse)
  Insert size (bp): 1617
  GenBank ID: NM_026656
  Entrez Gene: Mcoln2 (a.k.a. 3300002C04Rik, AI549968, C86638, TRP, TRPML2)
  Tag / fusion protein: HA (C terminal on insert)
  Cloning method: Restriction Enzyme; 5′ cloning site HindIII (not destroyed); 3′ cloning site XhoI (not destroyed)
  Sequencing primers: 5′ T7; 3′ V5
Resource information
  A portion of this plasmid was derived from a plasmid made by: EST from Invitrogen
Terms and licenses: Academic/Nonprofit Terms; Industry Terms: Not Available to Industry
How to cite: TRPML2-HA was a gift from Craig Montell (Addgene plasmid # 18828 ; http://n2t.net/addgene:18828 ; RRID:Addgene_18828)
