[The description below was written by a language model from this plasmid's Addgene catalogue record.]
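Description:
TRPML2-HA is a mammalian expression plasmid built on the pcDNA3.1 backbone (about 5.5 kb without insert) that carries the mouse TRPML2 coding sequence, also known as mucolipin-2 (gene Mcoln2). The roughly 1.6 kb insert was derived from an EST clone and placed between the HindIII and XhoI sites of the polylinker, both of which remain intact, so the cassette can be excised or transferred. An HA epitope tag is fused to the C terminus of the protein, allowing detection or immunoprecipitation with anti-HA antibodies without needing a TRPML2-specific reagent. The plasmid is maintained in E. coli as a high-copy construct under ampicillin selection.

The record does not list the promoter or other regulatory features, and no feature table is provided. pcDNA3.1-type vectors generally drive expression from the CMV immediate-early promoter with a downstream polyadenylation signal, and the use of a T7 forward sequencing primer is consistent with the T7 promoter site that lies upstream of the polylinker in this vector family. The V5 reverse primer suggests a backbone variant containing a V5 epitope region downstream of the cloning site, although only HA is recorded as a tag on the expressed protein. Any mammalian selection marker is likewise not stated.

TRPML2 is a member of the mucolipin subfamily of TRP cation channels, which are associated with endosomal and lysosomal compartments. According to the associated publication, the construct belongs to work examining how the lysosomal localization of TRPML3 depends on TRPML2 and the mucolipidosis-associated protein TRPML1, so it suits transient expression in cultured mammalian cells for subcellular localization and protein interaction studies among differently tagged TRPML proteins.
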