>Addgene plasmid #18828 | TRPML2-HA | addgene partial sequence | sequence record 24718 | BGHrev
ACNATGGNGAGGTGATGATGACCGGTACGCGTAGAATCGAGACCGAGGAGAGGGTTAGGGATAGGCTTAC
CTTCGAACCGCGGGCCCTCTAGATTACGCGTAATCAGGAACATCATATGGGTACTCGAGGTCAATGAGAA
TCAAGTGGTCATTGCTTCTTCTCCTCCTCAGACAGCAGAGGCAGGACAGCAAGGCCGATGGCTGCTTCTG
GTACCCATCTTTGCTTCCGCTCTCCTTCAGGAATTTCTGCAGATCTGTTTCAGGAAACCCATGCTGCTGG
TACTTCTTAATGGTGTGGTAAGAGTCGGTGATGAGCGCGATGAAGAGGCTGAGGACCATGTAAATGAATA
GGCTGATAAAGGAATACAGGTAGAGGCGGCTGAACAGCCACACCAGAATGCTCTTCTGCTGGATCTGAGC
GAACGTGGCAAACATGTCATCGCCGTTGACCAGAGAAAACAGGCATTCAGCGACTATGTTCAGGTTTTCA
AACTTCTCGTGGTACGGTCCTAAGACAATCCAGCCGCAGAAGGTGTACCCCAGGTAGATCATGCCAGCGC
AAGCACAGAACCGGAGAACTTTGGGCAGTGAGGCTTGCATGGTTAAAATGAGCACGTTGTACGTCTGAAA
GTGNCCCAAATATGGNATGACTCCAACCAAAANCGANCNGTNAACTCCAGANANAGNGCNCCCCCNAAAN
AGGGGGGGANCTNCTGGCTTNATTCCCCCCCAAGGGNANCNATTNTGGCAGAGGCNCTGANAGGACCAGG
ACTACATCCGTGACAT
